Addgene plasmid #19959: pSuperRetropuro-IL-6 shRNA 1
Depositing lab: Christopher Counter. Depositing organization: Duke University. Publication: Oncogenic Ras-induced secretion of IL6 is required for tumorigenesis. Ancrile B, Lim KH, Counter CM. Genes Dev. 2007 Jul 15. 21(14):1714-9. 10.1101/gad.1549407 PubMed 17639077.
Backbone
  Vector backbone: PSuperRetroPuro
  Backbone size w/o insert (bp): 5100
  Vector type: Retroviral, RNAi
  Selectable markers: Puromycin
Growth in bacteria
  Bacterial resistance: Ampicillin, 100 μg/mL
  Growth temperature: 37°C
  Growth strain: DH5alpha
  Copy number: Unknown
Gene/Insert
  Gene/Insert name: pSuperRetropuro-IL-6 shRNA 1 (alt names: IL-6 shRNA; interleukin-6 shRNA)
  gRNA/shRNA sequence: AGATGGATGCTTC CAATCTGG
  Species: H. sapiens (human)
  Insert size (bp): 30
  Entrez Gene: IL6 (a.k.a. BSF-2, BSF2, CDF, HGF, HSF, IFN-beta-2, IFNB2, IL-6)
  Cloning method: Restriction Enzyme; 5′ cloning site Hind III (unknown if destroyed); 3′ cloning site Bgl II (unknown if destroyed)
  Sequencing primers: 5′ pLXSN5'
Terms and licenses: Academic/Nonprofit Terms; Industry Terms: Not Available to Industry
Depositor comments: IL6 shRNA-1 sequence is - 5′-AGATGGATGCTTC CAATCTGG-3′
How to cite: pSuperRetropuro-IL-6 shRNA 1 was a gift from Christopher Counter (Addgene plasmid # 19959 ; http://n2t.net/addgene:19959 ; RRID:Addgene_19959)
