[The description below was written by a language model from this plasmid's Addgene catalogue record.]
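Description:
pSuperRetropuro-IL-6 shRNA 1 is a retroviral RNAi vector built on the pSuperRetroPuro backbone (about 5.1 kb without insert) and designed to knock down human interleukin-6 (IL6). It is propagated in E. coli under ampicillin selection, and its copy number is listed as unknown. A puromycin marker allows selection of mammalian cells that have taken up the vector. As a retroviral construct, it is meant to be packaged into viral particles and delivered by transduction. The cassette then integrates into the target-cell genome, giving stable rather than transient silencing.

The payload is a short hairpin RNA insert, recorded as roughly 30 bp, directed against a 21-nucleotide target in the human IL6 transcript. It was cloned by restriction digestion between the HindIII and BglII sites, and the record does not say whether these sites survived cloning. The catalogue entry does not name the promoter driving the hairpin, and no feature table is available to confirm the LTRs, packaging signal or marker arrangement. pSUPER-type vectors generally use an RNA polymerase III promoter (H1) to express the hairpin, which the cell's RNAi machinery processes into an siRNA that degrades the target mRNA.

The "1" in the name suggests it is one of a set of independent IL6 hairpins. The associated publication examined whether IL6 secretion induced by oncogenic Ras is required for tumorigenesis. This points to the vector's use in generating puromycin-selected human cell populations with stably reduced IL6 expression for loss-of-function studies.
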