>Addgene plasmid #19959 | pSuperRetropuro-IL-6 shRNA 1 | addgene partial sequence | sequence record 25685 | 19959 with pLXSN-5'
CCTCNCTCCTTCTCTAGGCGCCGGAATTAGATCGATCTCTCGAGGTCGACGGTATCGATAAGCTTAAAAA
AGATGGATGCTTCCAATCTGGTCTCTTGAACCAGATTGGAAGCATCCATCTGGGGATCTCTATCACTGAT
AGGGAACTTATAAGATTCCCAAATCCAAAGACATTTCACGTTTATGGTGATTTCCCAGAACACATAGCGA
CATGCAAATATTGCAGGGCGCCACTCCCCTGTCCCTCACAGCCATCTTCCTGCCAGGGCGCACGCGCGCT
GGGTGTTCCCGCCTAGTGACACTGGGCCCGCGATTCCTTGGAGCGGGTTGATGACGTCAGCGTTCGAATT
CTACCGGGTAGGGGAGGCGCTTTTCCCAAGGCAGTCTGGAGCATGCGCTTTAGCAGCCCCGCTGGGCACT
TGGCGCTACACAAGTGGCCTCTGGCCTCGCACACATTCCACATCCACCGGTAGGCGCCAACCGGCTCCGT
TCTTTGGTGGCCCCTTCGCGCCACCTTCTACTCCTCCCCTAGTCAGGAAGTTCCCCCCCGCCCCGCAGCT
CGCGTCGTGCAGGACGTGACAAATGGAAGTAGCACGTCTCACTA
